Addgene plasmid #148608: pcDNA3.1-MS2-HA-DmRoquin-del725-755-del790-812_AE
Purpose: Mammalian Expression of DmRoquin-del725-755-del790-812
Depositing lab: Elisa Izaurralde. Depositing organization: Max Planck Institute for Developmental Biology. Publication: A CAF40-binding motif facilitates recruitment of the CCR4-NOT complex to mRNAs targeted by Drosophila Roquin. Sgromo A, Raisch T, Bawankar P, Bhandari D, Chen Y, Kuzuoglu-Ozturk D, Weichenrieder O, Izaurralde E. Nat Commun. 2017 Feb 6;8:14307. doi: 10.1038/ncomms14307. PubMed 28165457.
Backbone
  Vector backbone: Unknown
  Vector type: Mammalian Expression
Growth in bacteria
  Bacterial resistance: Ampicillin, 100 μg/mL
  Growth temperature: 37°C
  Growth strain: DH5alpha
  Copy number: High Copy
Gene/Insert
  Gene/Insert name: DmRoquin-del725-755-del790-812
  Species: D. melanogaster (fly)
  Entrez Gene: roq (a.k.a. CG16807, Dmel\CG16807, NEST:bs21b12)
  Cloning method: Unknown
Terms and licenses: Academic/Nonprofit Terms; Industry Terms: Not Available to Industry
Depositor comments: ORF extracted from isoform C NCBI:NM_001275011.1 Plasmids from this collection were made available to the research community and donated after the lab closed. Please note that the sequence provided by the depositing laboratory may be theoretical/predicted or based on Sanger sequencing results. There may be discrepancies between sequencing results obtained by Addgene and the depositor sequence. If an Addgene verified sequence is not available, please contact before placing your order to request that our lab fully sequence the plasmid.
How to cite: pcDNA3.1-MS2-HA-DmRoquin-del725-755-del790-812_AE was a gift from Elisa Izaurralde (Addgene plasmid # 148608 ; http://n2t.net/addgene:148608 ; RRID:Addgene_148608)
