[The description below was written by a language model from this plasmid's Addgene catalogue record and pLannotate feature annotations shown in this document.]
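Description:
pcDNA3.1-MS2-HA-DmRoquin-del725-755-del790-812_AE is an 8,165 nt mammalian expression plasmid. The catalogue lists its backbone as unknown, but the name and feature layout are consistent with a pcDNA3.1-type vector. It is maintained in E. coli at high copy through a ColE1/pUC-type origin with ampicillin selection (AmpR under its own bla promoter), and it also carries an f1 origin. For selection in mammalian cells there is a neomycin/kanamycin phosphotransferase gene driven by the SV40 enhancer/early promoter and terminated by an SV40 poly(A) signal. Small annotated fragments such as bom, lac regulatory elements, a ble fragment and a short HIV-1 LTR match appear to be backbone remnants or incidental similarity hits rather than functional parts.

The expression cassette uses the human CMV immediate early enhancer and promoter, followed by a T7 promoter, to drive a fusion open reading frame ending at the bovine growth hormone poly(A) signal. The fusion consists of the bacteriophage MS2 coat protein, an HA epitope tag, and Drosophila melanogaster Roquin (roq, taken from isoform C) carrying two internal deletions, residues 725–755 and 790–812. The annotation tool labelled the N-terminal part of this insert as mouse Rc3h1, which reflects homology to the mammalian Roquin orthologue; the remainder of the fly coding region is not annotated.

The MS2 coat protein binds a specific RNA stem-loop, so the fusion can be tethered to a reporter mRNA bearing MS2 binding sites, while the HA tag allows detection or immunoprecipitation. The associated publication concerns recruitment of the CCR4-NOT complex by Drosophila Roquin through a CAF40-binding motif, which suggests this mutant was used to test the contribution of the deleted segments. The record does not state what those segments do.
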