Features (pLannotate 1.2.2; 23 found; start..end, strand, type, name):
     28..80      -  misc_feature   bom (fragment): basis of mobility region from pBR322
    235..614     +  enhancer       CMV enhancer: human cytomegalovirus immediate early enhancer
    615..818     +  promoter       CMV promoter: human cytomegalovirus (CMV) immediate early promoter
    814..847     +  LTR            5' LTR (truncated) (fragment): truncated 5' long terminal repeat (LTR) from HIV-1
    863..881     +  promoter       T7 promoter: promoter for bacteriophage T7 RNA polymerase
    904..1290    +  CDS            MS2: bacteriophage MS2 coat protein binds to a specific stem-loop structure in the viral RNA (Peabody, 1993)
   1333..1359    +  CDS            3xHA (fragment): three tandem HA epitope tags
   1414..2952    +  CDS            Rc3h1 (fragment): RC3H1_MOUSE - Also known as Gm551, Kiaa2025. Experimental evidence at protein level: Swiss-Prot protein existence level 1. Post-transcriptional repressor of mRNAs containing a conserved stem loop motif, called constitutive decay element (CDE), which is often located in the 3'-UTR, as in HMGXB3, ICOS, IER3, NFKBID, NFKBIZ, PPP1R10, TNF, TNFRSF4 and in many more mRNAs (PubMed:23663784, PubMed:25026077, PubMed:18172933). Cleaves translationally inactive mRNAs harboring a stem-loop (SL), often located in their 3'-UTRs, during the early phase of inflammation in a helicase UPF1-independent manner (P
   3721..3739    -  promoter       SP6 promoter: promoter for bacteriophage SP6 RNA polymerase
   3765..3989    +  polyA_signal   bGH poly(A) signal: bovine growth hormone polyadenylation signal
   3993..4014    +  promoter       SV40 promoter (fragment): SV40 enhancer and early promoter
   4035..4463    +  rep_origin     f1 ori (sequence partly withheld): f1 bacteriophage origin of replication; arrow indicates direction of (+) strand synthesis
   4477..4806    +  promoter       SV40 promoter: SV40 enhancer and early promoter
   4873..5664    +  CDS            neo: KKA2_KLEPN - Also known as kan, nptII. Experimental evidence at protein level: Swiss-Prot protein existence level 1. Resistance to kanamycin, neomycin, paromomycin, ribostamycin, butirosin and gentamicin B. From Klebsiella pneumoniae.
   5688..5846    +  CDS            ble (fragment): BLE_KLEPN - Experimental evidence at protein level: Swiss-Prot protein existence level 1. Binding protein with a strong affinity to the bleomycin family of antibiotics. Binds to CL990; an antimitotic-antibiotic compound. From Klebsiella pneumoniae.
   5841..5962    +  polyA_signal   SV40 poly(A) signal: SV40 polyadenylation signal
   6035..6051    -  protein_bind   lac operator: The lac repressor binds to the lac operator to inhibit transcription in E. coli. This inhibition can be relieved by adding lactose or isopropyl-β-D-thiogalactopyranoside (IPTG). lac repressor encoded by lacI
   6059..6089    -  promoter       lac promoter: promoter for the E. coli lac operon
   6104..6125    -  protein_bind   CAP binding site: CAP binding activates transcription in the presence of cAMP. E. coli catabolite activator protein
   6138..6230    -  CDS            lacI (fragment): lac repressor; lacI; The lac repressor binds to the lac operator to inhibit transcription in E. coli. This inhibition can be relieved by adding lactose or isopropyl-β-D-thiogalactopyranoside (IPTG).
   6413..6998    -  rep_origin     ori: high-copy-number ColE1/pMB1/pBR322/pUC origin of replication
   7169..8029    -  CDS            AmpR: β-lactamase; bla; confers resistance to ampicillin, carbenicillin, and related antibiotics
   8030..8134    -  promoter       AmpR promoter: bla
>Addgene plasmid #148608 | pcDNA3.1-MS2-HA-DmRoquin-del725-755-del790-812_AE | depositor full sequence | sequence record 291056 | Full Sequence
GACGGATCGGGAGATCTCCCGATCCCCTATGGTGCACTCTCAGTACAATCTGCTCTGATGCCGCATAGTT
AAGCCAGTATCTGCTCCCTGCTTGTGTGTTGGAGGTCGCTGAGTAGTGCGCGAGCAAAATTTAAGCTACA
ACAAGGCAAGGCTTGACCGACAATTGCATGAAGAATCTGCTTAGGGTTAGGCGTTTTGCGCTGCTTCGCG
ATGTACGGGCCAGATATACGCGTTGACATTGATTATTGACTAGTTATTAATAGTAATCAATTACGGGGTC
ATTAGTTCATAGCCCATATATGGAGTTCCGCGTTACATAACTTACGGTAAATGGCCCGCCTGGCTGACCG
CCCAACGACCCCCGCCCATTGACGTCAATAATGACGTATGTTCCCATAGTAACGCCAATAGGGACTTTCC
ATTGACGTCAATGGGTGGAGTATTTACGGTAAACTGCCCACTTGGCAGTACATCAAGTGTATCATATGCC
AAGTACGCCCCCTATTGACGTCAATGACGGTAAATGGCCCGCCTGGCATTATGCCCAGTACATGACCTTA
TGGGACTTTCCTACTTGGCAGTACATCTACGTATTAGTCATCGCTATTACCATGGTGATGCGGTTTTGGC
AGTACATCAATGGGCGTGGATAGCGGTTTGACTCACGGGGATTTCCAAGTCTCCACCCCATTGACGTCAA
TGGGAGTTTGTTTTGGCACCAAAATCAACGGGACTTTCCAAAATGTCGTAACAACTCCGCCCCATTGACG
CAAATGGGCGGTAGGCGTGTACGGTGGGAGGTCTATATAAGCAGAGCTCTCTGGCTAACTAGAGAACCCA
CTGCTTACTGGCTTATCGAAATTAATACGACTCACTATAGGGAGACCCAAGCTTGCCACCATGGCTTCTA
ACTTTACTCAGTTCGTTCTCGTCGACAATGGCGGAACTGGCGACGTGACTGTCGCCCCAAGCAACTTCGC
TAACGGGGTCGCTGAATGGATCAGCTCTAACTCGCGATCACAGGCTTACAAAGTAACCTGTAGCGTTCGT
CAGAGCTCTGCGCAGAATCGCAAATACACCATCAAAGTCGAGGTGCCTAAAGTGGCAACCCAGACTGTTG
GTGGTGAAGAGCTTCCTGTAGCCGGATGGAGATCTTACTTAAATATGGAACTAACCATTCCAATTTTCGC
CACGAATTCCGACTGCGAGCTTATTGTTAAGGCAATGCAAGGTCTCCTAAAAGATGGAAACCCGATTCCC
TCGGCCATCGCGGCCAACTCCGGCATCTACGGAGGTGGAGGTGGATCTGGTGGATCTCCTCCACATATGG
CTTACCCATACGATGTTCCAGATTACGCTCCTCCAAAGCTTGGATCCGAATTCCCGGGTCGACTCGAGTC
TAGAGCGGCCGCCATGCCGATTCAGGCTCCCTCATGGACAGATTTTCTGAACTGTCCCATCTGCTGCAAT
GAATTCGCGGCCAGCCAGCGATGTCCGGTCAGTCTGGGCTGCGGGCACACCATCTGCAAGCTATGCCTGA
CGACCCTCTACAACCGGCAGTGTCCCTTCGATCAGACCGTGATTGTCAGTGACATCGACAATTTGCCCAT
CAACCATGCCTTGCTCCAGTTGGTCAAGGACTCGGAGCTCCTCGAGCTGGCACCACCACCGCCCAGTGTG
CAGAAGCTGGAGCCGGAGCACCTTAAGTGTTACCAACTGGGTCAGCGGTGCATCGAGGAGCTGGCTTTGC
ACTTGAAGTCCTTCCTCAACCTGAACGGAAATGGCAATCTTCTAACTCGACCCATGTTACGGAAACTGGT
TACTCTGGTCAACTGCCAGCTGATGGAGGAGGAGGGACGGGTGAGAGCGCTTCGAGCAGCCAGATCCCTA
GGCGAACGCACAGTCACCGAGCTGATCCTGCAGCACCAAAATCCCCAGCAGTTGAGCTCAAATCTGTGGG
CTGCAGTGCGGACAAGAGGATGCCAGTTCCTTGGACCCGCCATGCAGGAGGAGGTGCTCAAACTGGTGCT
GCTGGCCTTGGAGGAGGGATCAGCGCTTTCGCGCAAAGTGCTGGTCATGTTCGTCGTGCAGCGACTAGAG
CCGAAGTTTCCCCAGGCCTCCAAGACGAGTATCGGACATGTGGTACAGCTGCTCTACCGCGCCAGCTGCT
TCAAGGTGTCCAAGCGGGAGGCGGACTCGTCGTTGATGCAGCTCAAAGAGGAATTCCGTACGTATGACGC
CCTACGCCGGGAGCACGATGCCCAAATCGTTCAGATAGCCACCGAGGCGGGTCTGCGAATTGCACCGGAA
CAATGGTCTTCCCTATTGTATGGCGACGTGATGCATAAAAGCCACATGCAGAGCATCATCGATAAGCTGC
AGACGCCAAGCTCCTTTGCGCAATCAGTCCAGGAATTGGTCATCGCCTTGCAGCGGACCAGCGATCCTGC
GAAGCTATCCAGTTTGCATCATCATCTGAAGTACCTGGCCAATATTGATCCCTGTGCGGAGGTTGCCCCG
TGGTCGGTTTTGGCTGAGGCCTTGGATGCAGTGCGGCATTCGGTCGTTGGACTGGTGAACTTCCTTCAGC
ACCACGGAGTGCGCAAGGCGCAGGACGGCATCAGTGGCGGTGGCAGTGGTGGGACGACCAATAGCAATCC
GAAGTACAAGATCAGCTTATGCAGGGACTTGAATGTGCGGCGGGTGTGTCCCCGAGGTTCTAGCTGTACC
TTTGCCCATTCCCAGGAGGAGGTAGAACGCTATCGTGCACGGAATCGAGGAAAACATATGAAGACACCGT
TGGCGCTGCAGGGACCTCCAGCGGTAGGCGTAGGAGCCATAAAGAAACCACTAGGCGAGCAGGAGGGACC
GCCTCTAGGTAACATGCCACCCATGTTACCTATGTCGCCTATGCATTATATGGGCTCTCCTAGGGGATAT
CTGGATCCCAGCTTGGGACTTTCGCCAGGTGGTGGTCTCCCGCCGTCGCATCACAGTCCCATTACCAGGC
TCATAGTGCCGAGCCGCTACGATTCGCGCTTTAGCGGGTTTGGCGGTGGCACGCCCAGGATTCCTTCGCC
CAGAGAATACCAAGCCAATCCGGTAGCGCCAACGCAACGCAATGCCAACCCACCGAATTTTAGTGTGAAC
AGTAACCTGCACAAGGGCTACATGTTGCCCGCCAGCGGTGGAGATGTCTTCCATCTGGCCAATCCGTGGG
AGCAAGCATACCTGGCACAGCAGCAACATCCTCCACAGCATCCCCAACAGCAGCAGCCACCGTCCAGCAA
GCCGAATCCCAGCCGACCGTTGTCGATTTTACCCGCAACAGCTGATACCTCATTTTTTGAAAAGAAACCG
CCGAATAGTGTTAGCATAGATCTGGACAGGGTCCCGGAGGTCAATGTGGATGCAGTGCCTCTGTTCCGGC
GATCCAACAATAACCACAATAACAACAATAGTAACTCCCACAATAACAACAACAACAATCATGGCTCATC
ACTGCTGTTCTGGAACAATACGGGTAAAGATTCAGCCAACTTTGTACGATCAGACTCCATATTGGATGAC
GATGCGTCCACATTCTATGGCGGCTTCAAGAGTGACAGAAACGATAGCTTCAATGCCAATAAGCAGCAAC
AGCCGATGTGGGGCAGGAAACCGCAACTGATGTCGGAAGACAGTTTCGACAGTGGGATCAAGGTGGACTA
GGGGCCCTATTCTATAGTGTCACCTAAATGCTAGAGCTCGCTGATCAGCCTCGACTGTGCCTTCTAGTTG
CCAGCCATCTGTTGTTTGCCCCTCCCCCGTGCCTTCCTTGACCCTGGAAGGTGCCACTCCCACTGTCCTT
TCCTAATAAAATGAGGAAATTGCATCGCATTGTCTGAGTAGGTGTCATTCTATTCTGGGGGGTGGGGTGG
GGCAGGACAGCAAGGGGGAGGATTGGGAAGACAATAGCAGGCATGCTGGGGATGCGGTGGGCTCTATGGC
TTCTGAGGCGGAAAGAACCAGCTGGGGCTCTAGGGGGTATCCCC
[124 nt withheld, positions 4035-4158]
C
[91 nt withheld, positions 4160-4250]
A
[49 nt withheld, positions 4252-4300]
CCTTTGACGTTGGAGTCCACGTTCTTT
[37 nt withheld, positions 4328-4364]
ACCCTATCTCGGTCTATTCTTTTGATTTATAAGGGATTTTGCCGATTTCGGCCTATTGGTTAAAAAATGA
GCTGATTTAACAAAAATTTAACGCGAATTAATTCTGTGGAATGTGTGTCAGTTAGGGTGTGGAAAGTCCC
CAGGCTCCCCAGCAGGCAGAAGTATGCAAAGCATGCATCTCAATTAGTCAGCAACCAGGTGTGGAAAGTC
CCCAGGCTCCCCAGCAGGCAGAAGTATGCAAAGCATGCATCTCAATTAGTCAGCAACCATAGTCCCGCCC
CTAACTCCGCCCATCCCGCCCCTAACTCCGCCCAGTTCCGCCCATTCTCCGCCCCATGGCTGACTAATTT
TTTTTATTTATGCAGAGGCCGAGGCCGCCTCTGCCTCTGAGCTATTCCAGAAGTAGTGAGGAGGCTTTTT
TGGAGGCCTAGGCTTTTGCAAAAAGCTCCCGGGAGCTTGTATATCCATTTTCGGATCTGATCAAGAGACA
GGATGAGGATCGTTTCGCATGATTGAACAAGATGGATTGCACGCAGGTTCTCCGGCCGCTTGGGTGGAGA
GGCTATTCGGCTATGACTGGGCACAACAGACAATCGGCTGCTCTGATGCCGCCGTGTTCCGGCTGTCAGC
GCAGGGGCGCCCGGTTCTTTTTGTCAAGACCGACCTGTCCGGTGCCCTGAATGAACTGCAGGACGAGGCA
GCGCGGCTATCGTGGCTGGCCACGACGGGCGTTCCTTGCGCAGCTGTGCTCGACGTTGTCACTGAAGCGG
GAAGGGACTGGCTGCTATTGGGCGAAGTGCCGGGGCAGGATCTCCTGTCATCTCACCTTGCTCCTGCCGA
GAAAGTATCCATCATGGCTGATGCAATGCGGCGGCTGCATACGCTTGATCCGGCTACCTGCCCATTCGAC
CACCAAGCGAAACATCGCATCGAGCGAGCACGTACTCGGATGGAAGCCGGTCTTGTCGATCAGGATGATC
TGGACGAAGAGCATCAGGGGCTCGCGCCAGCCGAACTGTTCGCCAGGCTCAAGGCGCGCATGCCCGACGG
CGAGGATCTCGTCGTGACCCATGGCGATGCCTGCTTGCCGAATATCATGGTGGAAAATGGCCGCTTTTCT
GGATTCATCGACTGTGGCCGGCTGGGTGTGGCGGACCGCTATCAGGACATAGCGTTGGCTACCCGTGATA
TTGCTGAAGAGCTTGGCGGCGAATGGGCTGACCGCTTCCTCGTGCTTTACGGTATCGCCGCTCCCGATTC
GCAGCGCATCGCCTTCTATCGCCTTCTTGACGAGTTCTTCTGAGCGGGACTCTGGGGTTCGAAATGACCG
ACCAAGCGACGCCCAACCTGCCATCACGAGATTTCGATTCCACCGCCGCCTTCTATGAAAGGTTGGGCTT
CGGAATCGTTTTCCGGGACGCCGGCTGGATGATCCTCCAGCGCGGGGATCTCATGCTGGAGTTCTTCGCC
CACCCCAACTTGTTTATTGCAGCTTATAATGGTTACAAATAAAGCAATAGCATCACAAATTTCACAAATA
AAGCATTTTTTTCACTGCATTCTAGTTGTGGTTTGTCCAAACTCATCAATGTATCTTATCATGTCTGTAT
ACCGTCGACCTCTAGCTAGAGCTTGGCGTAATCATGGTCATAGCTGTTTCCTGTGTGAAATTGTTATCCG
CTCACAATTCCACACAACATACGAGCCGGAAGCATAAAGTGTAAAGCCTGGGGTGCCTAATGAGTGAGCT
AACTCACATTAATTGCGTTGCGCTCACTGCCCGCTTTCCAGTCGGGAAACCTGTCGTGCCAGCTGCATTA
ATGAATCGGCCAACGCGCGGGGAGAGGCGGTTTGCGTATTGGGCGCTCTTCCGCTTCCTCGCTCACTGAC
TCGCTGCGCTCGGTCGTTCGGCTGCGGCGAGCGGTATCAGCTCACTCAAAGGCGGTAATACGGTTATCCA
CAGAATCAGGGGATAACGCAGGAAAGAACATGTGAGCAAAAGGCCAGCAAAAGGCCAGGAACCGTAAAAA
GGCCGCGTTGCTGGCGTTTTTCCATAGGCTCCGCCCCCCTGACGAGCATCACAAAAATCGACGCTCAAGT
CAGAGGTGGCGAAACCCGACAGGACTATAAAGATACCAGGCGTTTCCCCCTGGAAGCTCCCTCGTGCGCT
CTCCTGTTCCGACCCTGCCGCTTACCGGATACCTGTCCGCCTTTCTCCCTTCGGGAAGCGTGGCGCTTTC
TCATAGCTCACGCTGTAGGTATCTCAGTTCGGTGTAGGTCGTTCGCTCCAAGCTGGGCTGTGTGCACGAA
CCCCCCGTTCAGCCCGACCGCTGCGCCTTATCCGGTAACTATCGTCTTGAGTCCAACCCGGTAAGACACG
ACTTATCGCCACTGGCAGCAGCCACTGGTAACAGGATTAGCAGAGCGAGGTATGTAGGCGGTGCTACAGA
GTTCTTGAAGTGGTGGCCTAACTACGGCTACACTAGAAGAACAGTATTTGGTATCTGCGCTCTGCTGAAG
CCAGTTACCTTCGGAAAAAGAGTTGGTAGCTCTTGATCCGGCAAACAAACCACCGCTGGTAGCGGTTTTT
TTGTTTGCAAGCAGCAGATTACGCGCAGAAAAAAAGGATCTCAAGAAGATCCTTTGATCTTTTCTACGGG
GTCTGACGCTCAGTGGAACGAAAACTCACGTTAAGGGATTTTGGTCATGAGATTATCAAAAAGGATCTTC
ACCTAGATCCTTTTAAATTAAAAATGAAGTTTTAAATCAATCTAAAGTATATATGAGTAAACTTGGTCTG
ACAGTTACCAATGCTTAATCAGTGAGGCACCTATCTCAGCGATCTGTCTATTTCGTTCATCCATAGTTGC
CTGACTCCCCGTCGTGTAGATAACTACGATACGGGAGGGCTTACCATCTGGCCCCAGTGCTGCAATGATA
CCGCGAGACCCACGCTCACCGGCTCCAGATTTATCAGCAATAAACCAGCCAGCCGGAAGGGCCGAGCGCA
GAAGTGGTCCTGCAACTTTATCCGCCTCCATCCAGTCTATTAATTGTTGCCGGGAAGCTAGAGTAAGTAG
TTCGCCAGTTAATAGTTTGCGCAACGTTGTTGCCATTGCTACAGGCATCGTGGTGTCACGCTCGTCGTTT
GGTATGGCTTCATTCAGCTCCGGTTCCCAACGATCAAGGCGAGTTACATGATCCCCCATGTTGTGCAAAA
AAGCGGTTAGCTCCTTCGGTCCTCCGATCGTTGTCAGAAGTAAGTTGGCCGCAGTGTTATCACTCATGGT
TATGGCAGCACTGCATAATTCTCTTACTGTCATGCCATCCGTAAGATGCTTTTCTGTGACTGGTGAGTAC
TCAACCAAGTCATTCTGAGAATAGTGTATGCGGCGACCGAGTTGCTCTTGCCCGGCGTCAATACGGGATA
ATACCGCGCCACATAGCAGAACTTTAAAAGTGCTCATCATTGGAAAACGTTCTTCGGGGCGAAAACTCTC
AAGGATCTTACCGCTGTTGAGATCCAGTTCGATGTAACCCACTCGTGCACCCAACTGATCTTCAGCATCT
TTTACTTTCACCAGCGTTTCTGGGTGAGCAAAAACAGGAAGGCAAAATGCCGCAAAAAAGGGAATAAGGG
CGACACGGAAATGTTGAATACTCATACTCTTCCTTTTTCAATATTATTGAAGCATTTATCAGGGTTATTG
TCTCATGAGCGGATACATATTTGAATGTATTTAGAAAAATAAACAAATAGGGGTTCCGCGCACATTTCCC
CGAAAAGTGCCACCTGACGTC
